Addgene plasmid #201380: mutNLS V5-Twist
Purpose: Expresses Twist mutant for nucleocytoplasmic transport studies
Depositing lab: Pere Roca-Cusachs. Depositing organization: Institut de Bioenginyeria de Catalunya (IBEC). Publication: Mechanical force application to the nucleus regulates nucleocytoplasmic transport. Andreu I, Granero-Moya I, Chahare NR, Clein K, Molina-Jordan M, Beedle AEM, Elosegui-Artola A, Abenza JF, Rossetti L, Trepat X, Raveh B, Roca-Cusachs P. Nat Cell Biol. 2022 Jun;24(6):896-905. doi: 10.1038/s41556-022-00927-7. Epub 2022 Jun 9. PubMed 35681009.
Backbone
  Vector backbone: pEGFP-C3
  Vector type: Mammalian Expression
Growth in bacteria
  Bacterial resistance: Kanamycin, 50 μg/mL
  Growth temperature: 37°C
  Growth strain: DH5alpha
  Copy number: High Copy
Gene/Insert
  Gene/Insert name: Twist
  Species: M. musculus (mouse)
  Mutation: K38R K73R
  Entrez Gene: Twist1 (a.k.a. M-Twist, Pde, Ska10, Ska<m10Jus>, Twist, bHLHa38, pdt)
  Tag / fusion protein: V5 (N terminal on insert)
  Cloning method: Ligation Independent Cloning
Terms and licenses: Academic/Nonprofit Terms; Industry Terms: Not Available to Industry
Depositor comments: Internal lab code: IG117/P677
How to cite: mutNLS V5-Twist was a gift from Pere Roca-Cusachs (Addgene plasmid # 201380 ; http://n2t.net/addgene:201380 ; RRID:Addgene_201380)
