[The description below was written by a language model from this plasmid's Addgene catalogue record and pLannotate feature annotations shown in this document.]
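Description:
mutNLS V5-Twist is a mammalian expression plasmid built on the pEGFP-C3 backbone that drives expression of a mutant form of mouse Twist1, a basic helix-loop-helix transcriptional regulator. The open reading frame sits downstream of the human cytomegalovirus immediate-early enhancer and promoter for strong constitutive transcription in transfected mammalian cells. According to the catalogue entry, the insert carries an N-terminal V5 epitope tag and two lysine-to-arginine substitutions, K38R and K73R; the construct name indicates these are meant to disable the protein's nuclear localisation signals. The feature table does not annotate the V5 tag, although there is unannotated space between the promoter and the Twist1 coding sequence where it could lie. No EGFP coding sequence is annotated, suggesting the fluorescent protein of the parent vector is not retained. Short fragments annotated after the insert (a His tag, a T7 gene 10-derived solubility tag fragment and a T7 terminator) look like remnants carried over from an earlier bacterial expression vector, and the record does not indicate whether any of them is translated. Only a fragment of the SV40 polyadenylation signal is annotated downstream.

The plasmid is propagated in E. coli through a high-copy ColE1/pUC-type origin and selected with kanamycin. The Tn5 aminoglycoside phosphotransferase gene is placed behind both a bacterial bla promoter and the SV40 early promoter and is followed by the HSV TK polyadenylation signal, so the same marker can confer G418 resistance in mammalian cells. An f1 origin is also present. The construct is intended for nucleocytoplasmic transport studies, where an import-impaired Twist can be compared with the wild-type protein and detected through its V5 tag.
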