Features (pLannotate 1.2.2; 15 found; start..end, strand, type, name):
    323..526     +  promoter       CMV promoter: human cytomegalovirus (CMV) immediate early promoter
    616..1230    +  CDS            Twist1: TWST1_MOUSE - Also known as Twist. Experimental evidence at protein level: Swiss-Prot protein existence level 1. Acts as a transcriptional regulator. Inhibits myogenesis by sequestrating E proteins, inhibiting trans-activation by MEF2, and inhibiting DNA-binding by MYOD1 through physical interaction. This interaction probably involves the basic domains of both proteins. Also represses expression of proinflammatory cytokines such as TNFA and IL1B. Regulates cranial suture patterning and fusion. Activates transcription as a heterodimer with E proteins. Regulates gene expression differentially, d
   1284..1301    +  CDS            9xHis (fragment): 9xHis affinity tag
   1311..1360    +  CDS            SET1 (fragment): solubility-enhancement tag derived from T7 phage gene 10B
   1368..1415    +  terminator     T7 terminator: transcription terminator for bacteriophage T7 RNA polymerase
   1440..1471    +  polyA_signal   SV40 poly(A) signal (fragment): SV40 polyadenylation signal
   1478..1933    -  rep_origin     f1 ori (sequence partly withheld): f1 bacteriophage origin of replication; arrow indicates direction of (+) strand synthesis
   1960..2064    +  promoter       AmpR promoter: bla
   2066..2423    +  promoter       SV40 promoter: SV40 enhancer and early promoter
   2458..3252    +  CDS            NeoR/KanR: aminoglycoside phosphotransferase from Tn5; aph(3')-II (or nptII); confers resistance to neomycin, kanamycin, and G418 (Geneticin®)
   3273..3425    +  CDS            ble (fragment): BLE_KLEPN - Experimental evidence at protein level: Swiss-Prot protein existence level 1. Binding protein with a strong affinity to the bleomycin family of antibiotics. Binds to CL990; an antimitotic-antibiotic compound. From Klebsiella pneumoniae.
   3484..3531    +  polyA_signal   HSV TK poly(A) signal: herpes simplex virus thymidine kinase polyadenylation signal (Cole and Stacy, 1985)
   3622..3638    -  polyA_signal   bGH poly(A) signal (fragment): bovine growth hormone polyadenylation signal
   3860..4448    +  rep_origin     ori: high-copy-number ColE1/pMB1/pBR322/pUC origin of replication
   4563..322     +  enhancer       CMV enhancer (across the origin): human cytomegalovirus immediate early enhancer
>Addgene plasmid #201380 | mutNLS V5-Twist | addgene full sequence | sequence record 400093 | Addgene NGS Result
CCCATATATGGAGTTCCGCGTTACATAACTTACGGTAAATGGCCCGCCTGGCTGACCGCCCAACGACCCA
CGCCCATTGACGTCAATAATGACGTATGTTCCCATAGTAACGCCAATAGGGACTTTCCATTGACGTCAAT
GGGTGGAGTATTTACGGTAAACTGCCCACTTGGCAGTACATCAAGTGTATCATATGCCAAGTACGCCCCC
TATTGACGTCAATGACGGTAAATGGCCCGCCTGGCACTATGCCCAGTACATGACCTTATGGGACTTTCCT
ACTTGGCAGTACATCTACGTATTAGTCATCGCTATTACCATGGTGATGCGGTTTTGGCAGTACATCAATG
GGCGTGGATAGCGGTTTGACTCACGGGGATTTCCAAGTCTCCACCCCATTGACGTCAATGGGAGTTTGTT
TTGGCACCAAAATCAACGGGACTTTCCAAAATGTCGTAACAACTCCGCCCCATTGACGCAAATGGGCGGT
AGGCGTGTACGGTGGGAGGTCTATATAAGCAGAGCTGGTTTAGTGAACCGTCAGATCCGCTAGCGCTACC
GGTCGCCACCATGGGAAAGCCTATTCCTAATCCTCTTCTAGGTCTAGATTCTACTATGCAGGACGTGTCC
AGCTCGCCAGTCTCTCCGGCCGACGACAGCCTGAGCAACAGCGAGGAGGAGCCGGACCGGCAGCAGCCGG
CGAGCGGCAAGCGCGGGGCTCGCAGGAGACGCAGCAGTCGGCGCAGCGCGGGCGGCAGCGCGGGGCCCGG
CGGGGCCACGGGCGGGGGCATCGGAGGCGGCGACGAGCCAGGCAGCCCGGCCCAGGGCAGGCGCGGCAAG
AAATCTGCGGGCGGAGGCGGCGGCGGCGGCGCGGGCGGAGGTGGTGGCGGCGGCGGCGGCAGCAGCAGCG
GGGGCGGGAGCCCGCAGTCGTACGAGGAGCTGCAGACCCAGCGGGTCATGGCTAACGTGCGGGAGCGCCA
GCGCACGCAGTCGCTGAACGAGGCGTTCGCCGCCCTGCGCAAGATCATCCCCACGCTGCCCTCGGACAAG
CTGAGCAAGATTCAGACCCTCAAACTGGCGGCCAGGTACATCGACTTCCTGTACCAGGTCCTGCAGAGCG
ACGAGCTGGACTCCAAGATGGCAAGCTGCAGCTATGTGGCCCACGAGCGGCTCAGCTACGCCTTCTCCGT
CTGGAGGATGGAGGGGGCCTGGTCCATGTCCGCGTCCCACTAGGTCGACCCGGGTATCCGTATGATGTGC
CTGACTACGCATGATATCTCGAGCACCACCACCACCACCACTGAGATCCGGCTGCTAACAAAGCCCGAAA
GGAAGCTGAGTTGGCTGCTGCCACCGCTGAGCAATAACTAGCATAACCCCTTGGGGCCTCTAAACGGGTC
TTGAGGGGTTTTTTGCTGAAAGGAGGAACTATATCCGGATGTGGTTTGTCCAAACTCATCAATGTATCTT
AACGCGTAAATTGTAAGCGTTAATATTTTGTTAAAATTCGCGTTAAATTTTTGTTAAATCAGCTCATTTT
TTAACCAATAGGCCGAAATCGGCAAAATCCCTTATAAATCAAAAGAATAGACCGAGATAGGGT
[37 nt withheld, positions 1604-1640]
AAAGAACGTGGACTCCAACGTCAAAGG
[49 nt withheld, positions 1668-1716]
T
[91 nt withheld, positions 1718-1808]
GAACGTGGCGAGG
[112 nt withheld, positions 1822-1933]
CAGGTGGCACTTTTCGGGGAAATGTGCGCGGAACCCCTATTTGTTTATTTTTCTAAATACATTCAAATAT
GTATCCGCTCATGAGACAATAACCCTGATAAATGCTTCAATAATATTGAAAAAGGAAGAGTCCTGAGGCG
GAAAGAACCAGCTGTGGAATGTGTGTCAGTTAGGGTGTGGAAAGTCCCCAGGCTCCCCAGCAGGCAGAAG
TATGCAAAGCATGCATCTCAATTAGTCAGCAACCAGGTGTGGAAAGTCCCCAGGCTCCCCAGCAGGCAGA
AGTATGCAAAGCATGCATCTCAATTAGTCAGCAACCATAGTCCCGCCCCTAACTCCGCCCATCCCGCCCC
TAACTCCGCCCAGTTCCGCCCATTCTCCGCCCCATGGCTGACTAATTTTTTTTATTTATGCAGAGGCCGA
GGCCGCCTCGGCCCCTGAGCTATTCCAGAAGTAGTGAGGAGGCTTTTTTGGAGGCCTAGGCTTTTGCAAA
GATCGATCAAGAGACAGGATGAGGATCGTTTCGCATGATTGAACAAGATGGATTGCACGCAGGTTCTCCG
GCCGCTTGGGTGGAGAGGCTATTCGGCTATGACTGGGCACAACAGACAATCGGCTGCTCTGATGCCGCCG
TGTTCCGGCTGTCAGCGCAGGGGCGCCCGGTTCTTTTTGTCAAGACCGACCTGTCCGGTGCCCTGAATGA
ACTGCAAGACGAGGCAGCGCGGCTATCGTGGCTGGCCACGACGGGCGTTCCTTGCGCAGCTGTGCTCGAC
GTTGTCACTGAAGCGGGAAGGGACTGGCTGCTATTGGGCGAAGTGCCGGGGCAGGATCTCCTGTCATCTC
ACCTTGCTCCTGCCGAGAAAGTATCCATCATGGCTGATGCAATGCGGCGGCTGCATACGCTTGATCCGGC
TACCTGCCCATTCGACCACCAAGCGAAACATCGCATCGAGCGAGCACGTACTCGGATGGAAGCCGGTCTT
GTCGATCAGGATGATCTGGACGAAGAGCATCAGGGGCTCGCGCCAGCCGAACTGTTCGCCAGGCTCAAGG
CGAGCATGCCCGACGGCGAGGATCTCGTCGTGACCCATGGCGATGCCTGCTTGCCGAATATCATGGTGGA
AAATGGCCGCTTTTCTGGATTCATCGACTGTGGCCGGCTGGGTGTGGCGGACCGCTATCAGGACATAGCG
TTGGCTACCCGTGATATTGCTGAAGAGCTTGGCGGCGAATGGGCTGACCGCTTCCTCGTGCTTTACGGTA
TCGCCGCTCCCGATTCGCAGCGCATCGCCTTCTATCGCCTTCTTGACGAGTTCTTCTGAGCGGGACTCTG
GGGTTCGAAATGACCGACCAAGCGACGCCCAACCTGCCATCACGAGATTTCGATTCCACCGCCGCCTTCT
ATGAAAGGTTGGGCTTCGGAATCGTTTTCCGGGACGCCGGCTGGATGATCCTCCAGCGCGGGGATCTCAT
GCTGGAGTTCTTCGCCCACCCTAGGGGGAGGCTAACTGAAACACGGAAGGAGACAATACCGGAAGGAACC
CGCGCTATGACGGCAATAAAAAGACAGAATAAAACGCACGGTGTTGGGTCGTTTGTTCATAAACGCGGGG
TTCGGTCCCAGGGCTGGCACTCTGTCGATACCCCACCGAGACCCCATTGGGGCCAATACGCCCGCGTTTC
TTCCTTTTCCCCACCCCACCCCCCAAGTTCGGGTGAAGGCCCAGGGCTCGCAGCCAACGTCGGGGCGGCA
GGCCCTGCCATAGCCTCAGGTTACTCATATATACTTTAGATTGATTTAAAACTTCATTTTTAATTTAAAA
GGATCTAGGTGAAGATCCTTTTTGATAATCTCATGACCAAAATCCCTTAACGTGAGTTTTCGTTCCACTG
AGCGTCAGACCCCGTAGAAAAGATCAAAGGATCTTCTTGAGATCCTTTTTTTCTGCGCGTAATCTGCTGC
TTGCAAACAAAAAAACCACCGCTACCAGCGGTGGTTTGTTTGCCGGATCAAGAGCTACCAACTCTTTTTC
CGAAGGTAACTGGCTTCAGCAGAGCGCAGATACCAAATACTGTTCTTCTAGTGTAGCCGTAGTTAGGCCA
CCACTTCAAGAACTCTGTAGCACCGCCTACATACCTCGCTCTGCTAATCCTGTTACCAGTGGCTGCTGCC
AGTGGCGATAAGTCGTGTCTTACCGGGTTGGACTCAAGACGATAGTTACCGGATAAGGCGCAGCGGTCGG
GCTGAACGGGGGGTTCGTGCACACAGCCCAGCTTGGAGCGAACGACCTACACCGAACTGAGATACCTACA
GCGTGAGCTATGAGAAAGCGCCACGCTTCCCGAAGGGAGAAAGGCGGACAGGTATCCGGTAAGCGGCAGG
GTCGGAACAGGAGAGCGCACGAGGGAGCTTCCAGGGGGAAACGCCTGGTATCTTTATAGTCCTGTCGGGT
TTCGCCACCTCTGACTTGAGCGTCGATTTTTGTGATGCTCGTCAGGGGGGCGGAGCCTATGGAAAAACGC
CAGCAACGCGGCCTTTTTACGGTTCCTGGCCTTTTGCTGGCCTTTTGCTCACATGTTCTTTCCTGCGTTA
TCCCCTGATTCTGTGGATAACCGTATTACCGCCATGCATTAGTTATTAATAGTAATCAATTACGGGGTCA
TTAGTTCATAG
